Addgene plasmid #86127: LentiCRISPR-sgPREX1
Purpose: Lentiviral vector expressing Cas9 and an sgRNA targeting PREX1
Depositing lab: David Sabatini. Depositing organization: Whitehead Institute for Biomedical Research. Publication: Gene Essentiality Profiling Reveals Gene Networks and Synthetic Lethal Interactions with Oncogenic Ras. Wang T, Yu H, Hughes NW, Liu B, Kendirli A, Klein K, Chen WW, Lander ES, Sabatini DM. Cell. 2017 Feb 1. pii: S0092-8674(17)30061-2. doi: 10.1016/j.cell.2017.01.013. PubMed 28162770.
Backbone
  Vector backbone: pLentiCRISPR v1
  Vector type: Mammalian Expression, Lentiviral, CRISPR
  Selectable markers: Puromycin
Growth in bacteria
  Bacterial resistance: Ampicillin, 100 μg/mL
  Growth temperature: 37°C
  Growth strain: NEB Stable
  Copy number: High Copy
Gene/Insert
  Gene/Insert name: gRNA targeting PREX1
  gRNA/shRNA sequence: GGGAGACTGCCAGACTCGGG
  GenBank ID: gRNA targeting PREX1
  Entrez Gene: PREX1 (a.k.a. P-REX1)
  Promoter: U6
  Cloning method: Restriction Enzyme; 5′ cloning site BsmBI (destroyed during cloning); 3′ cloning site BsmBI (destroyed during cloning)
  Sequencing primers: 5′ CCCAGAGAGGGCCTATTTCCCA
Terms and licenses: Academic/Nonprofit Terms; Industry Terms: Not Available to Industry
How to cite: LentiCRISPR-sgPREX1 was a gift from David Sabatini (Addgene plasmid # 86127 ; http://n2t.net/addgene:86127 ; RRID:Addgene_86127)
