[The description below was written by a language model from this plasmid's Addgene catalogue record and pLannotate feature annotations shown in this document.]
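Description:
LentiCRISPR-sgPREX1 is an all-in-one lentiviral CRISPR vector built on the pLentiCRISPR v1 backbone, delivering both Streptococcus pyogenes Cas9 and a single guide RNA directed against PREX1 (P-REX1) to mammalian cells. It is propagated in E. coli through a high-copy ColE1/pUC-type origin with ampicillin selection (AmpR under its own bla promoter). The backbone also carries an f1 origin, an SV40 origin and poly(A) signal, and remnants of a lac/T7/T3 cloning region.

The viral portion has a third-generation layout. An RSV promoter drives a truncated HIV-1 5' LTR, followed by the Ψ packaging signal with a short gag fragment, the Rev response element for Rev-dependent export of the genomic RNA, a cPPT/CTS, and a self-inactivating ΔU3 3' LTR that silences LTR promoter activity after integration. Within this frame, a human U6 RNA polymerase III promoter transcribes the PREX1-targeting spacer, which was inserted at BsmBI sites destroyed during cloning and is fused to the S. pyogenes gRNA scaffold. Downstream, an EF-1α core promoter drives the Cas9 coding sequence, which the annotation splits into contiguous N- and C-terminal segments that together form one continuous reading frame. This is followed by a puromycin N-acetyltransferase gene on the same strand with no separate promoter annotated, suggesting co-expression with Cas9, although the linking element is not annotated. A WPRE sits before the 3' LTR to enhance transcript expression.

The construct is suited to producing lentivirus, transducing mammalian cells, selecting them with puromycin and disrupting PREX1. It was deposited in connection with a study of gene essentiality and synthetic lethal interactions with oncogenic Ras.
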