Features (pLannotate 1.2.2; 29 found; start..end, strand, type, name):
      5..231     +  promoter       RSV promoter: Rous sarcoma virus enhancer/promoter
    232..412     +  LTR            5' LTR (truncated): truncated 5' long terminal repeat (LTR) from HIV-1
    459..584     +  misc_feature   HIV-1 Ψ: packaging signal of human immunodeficiency virus type 1
    568..931     +  CDS            HIV-1 gag (fragment): gag protein from human immunodeficiency virus 1; gag
   1077..1310    +  misc_feature   RRE: The Rev response element (RRE) of HIV-1 allows for Rev-dependent mRNA export from the nucleus to the cytoplasm.
   1687..1713    +  CDS            Rev (fragment): human immunodeficiency virus 1 (HIV-1) Rev protein; rev; enhances nuclear export of unspliced and incompletely spliced viral mRNAs
   1717..1957    +  promoter       U6 promoter: RNA polymerase III promoter for human U6 snRNA
   1986..2061    +  misc_RNA       gRNA scaffold: guide RNA scaffold for the Streptococcus pyogenes CRISPR/Cas9 system
   2109..2226    +  misc_feature   cPPT/CTS: central polypurine tract and central termination sequence of HIV-1
   2295..2506    +  promoter       EF-1α core promoter: core promoter for human elongation factor EF-1α
   2610..4211    +  CDS            Cas9(N): N-terminal portion of Streptococcus pyogenes Cas9 (Zetsche et al., 2015)
   4212..6710    +  CDS            Cas9(C): C-terminal portion of Streptococcus pyogenes Cas9 (Zetsche et al., 2015)
   6831..7430    +  CDS            PuroR (fragment): puromycin N-acetyltransferase; pac from Streptomyces; confers resistance to puromycin
   7446..8034    +  misc_feature   WPRE: woodchuck hepatitis virus posttranscriptional regulatory element
   8085..8104    +  misc_feature   cPPT/CTS (fragment): central polypurine tract and central termination sequence of HIV-1
   8106..8339    +  LTR            3' LTR (ΔU3): self-inactivating 3' long terminal repeat (LTR) from HIV-1
   8417..8538    +  polyA_signal   SV40 poly(A) signal: SV40 polyadenylation signal
   8578..8713    +  rep_origin     SV40 ori: SV40 origin of replication
   8734..8752    -  promoter       T7 promoter: promoter for bacteriophage T7 RNA polymerase
   8760..8915    +  CDS            lacZα (fragment): LacZα fragment of β-galactosidase; lacZ fragment
   8920..9348    +  rep_origin     f1 ori (sequence partly withheld): f1 bacteriophage origin of replication; arrow indicates direction of (+) strand synthesis
   9401..9505    +  promoter       AmpR promoter: bla
   9506..10366   +  CDS            AmpR: β-lactamase; bla; confers resistance to ampicillin, carbenicillin, and related antibiotics
  10537..11125   +  rep_origin     ori: high-copy-number ColE1/pMB1/pBR322/pUC origin of replication
  11308..11400   +  CDS            lacI (fragment): lac repressor; lacI; The lac repressor binds to the lac operator to inhibit transcription in E. coli. This inhibition can be relieved by adding lactose or isopropyl-β-D-thiogalactopyranoside (IPTG).
  11413..11434   +  protein_bind   CAP binding site: CAP binding activates transcription in the presence of cAMP. E. coli catabolite activator protein
  11449..11479   +  promoter       lac promoter: promoter for the E. coli lac operon
  11483..11505   +  protein_bind   lac operator (fragment): The lac repressor binds to the lac operator to inhibit transcription in E. coli. This inhibition can be relieved by adding lactose or isopropyl-β-D-thiogalactopyranoside (IPTG). lac repressor encoded by lacI
  11548..11566   +  promoter       T3 promoter: promoter for bacteriophage T3 RNA polymerase
>Addgene plasmid #86127 | LentiCRISPR-sgPREX1 | addgene full sequence | sequence record 172746 | Addgene NGS Result
TTAATGTAGTCTTATGCAATACTCTTGTAGTCTTGCAACATGGTAACGATGAGTTAGCAACATGCCTTAC
AAGGAGAGAAAAAGCACCGTGCATGCCGATTGGTGGAAGTAAGGTGGTACGATCGTGCCTTATTAGGAAG
GCAACAGACGGGTCTGACATGGATTGGACGAACCACTGAATTGCCGCATTGCAGAGATATTGTATTTAAG
TGCCTAGCTCGATACATAAACGGGTCTCTCTGGTTAGACCAGATCTGAGCCTGGGAGCTCTCTGGCTAAC
TAGGGAACCCACTGCTTAAGCCTCAATAAAGCTTGCCTTGAGTGCTTCAAGTAGTGTGTGCCCGTCTGTT
GTGTGACTCTGGTAACTAGAGATCCCTCAGACCCTTTTAGTCAGTGTGGAAAATCTCTAGCAGTGGCGCC
CGAACAGGGACTTGAAAGCGAAAGGGAAACCAGAGGAGCTCTCTCGACGCAGGACTCGGCTTGCTGAAGC
GCGCACGGCAAGAGGCGAGGGGCGGCGACTGGTGAGTACGCCAAAAATTTTGACTAGCGGAGGCTAGAAG
GAGAGAGATGGGTGCGAGAGCGTCAGTATTAAGCGGGGGAGAATTAGATCGCGATGGGAAAAAATTCGGT
TAAGGCCAGGGGGAAAGAAAAAATATAAATTAAAACATATAGTATGGGCAAGCAGGGAGCTAGAACGATT
CGCAGTTAATCCTGGCCTGTTAGAAACATCAGAAGGCTGTAGACAAATACTGGGACAGCTACAACCATCC
CTTCAGACAGGATCAGAAGAACTTAGATCATTATATAATACAGTAGCAACCCTCTATTGTGTGCATCAAA
GGATAGAGATAAAAGACACCAAGGAAGCTTTAGACAAGATAGAGGAAGAGCAAAACAAAAGTAAGACCAC
CGCACAGCAAGCGGCCGCTGATCTTCAGACCTGGAGGAGGAGATATGAGGGACAATTGGAGAAGTGAATT
ATATAAATATAAAGTAGTAAAAATTGAACCATTAGGAGTAGCACCCACCAAGGCAAAGAGAAGAGTGGTG
CAGAGAGAAAAAAGAGCAGTGGGAATAGGAGCTTTGTTCCTTGGGTTCTTGGGAGCAGCAGGAAGCACTA
TGGGCGCAGCGTCAATGACGCTGACGGTACAGGCCAGACAATTATTGTCTGGTATAGTGCAGCAGCAGAA
CAATTTGCTGAGGGCTATTGAGGCGCAACAGCATCTGTTGCAACTCACAGTCTGGGGCATCAAGCAGCTC
CAGGCAAGAATCCTGGCTGTGGAAAGATACCTAAAGGATCAACAGCTCCTGGGGATTTGGGGTTGCTCTG
GAAAACTCATTTGCACCACTGCTGTGCCTTGGAATGCTAGTTGGAGTAATAAATCTCTGGAACAGATTTG
GAATCACACGACCTGGATGGAGTGGGACAGAGAAATTAACAATTACACAAGCTTAATACACTCCTTAATT
GAAGAATCGCAAAACCAGCAAGAAAAGAATGAACAAGAATTATTGGAATTAGATAAATGGGCAAGTTTGT
GGAATTGGTTTAACATAACAAATTGGCTGTGGTATATAAAATTATTCATAATGATAGTAGGAGGCTTGGT
AGGTTTAAGAATAGTTTTTGCTGTACTTTCTATAGTGAATAGAGTTAGGCAGGGATATTCACCATTATCG
TTTCAGACCCACCTCCCAACCCCGAGGGGACCCAGAGAGGGCCTATTTCCCATGATTCCTTCATATTTGC
ATATACGATACAAGGCTGTTAGAGAGATAATTAGAATTAATTTGACTGTAAACACAAAGATATTAGTACA
AAATACGTGACGTAGAAAGTAATAATTTCTTGGGTAGTTTGCAGTTTTAAAATTATGTTTTAAAATGGAC
TATCATATGCTTACCGTAACTTGAAAGTATTTCGATTTCTTGGCTTTATATATCTTGTGGAAAGGACGAA
ACACCGGGAGACTGCCAGACTCGGGGTTTTAGAGCTAGAAATAGCAAGTTAAAATAAGGCTAGTCCGTTA
TCAACTTGAAAAAGTGGCACCGAGTCGGTGCTTTTTTGAATTCTAGATCTTGAGACAAATGGCAGTATTC
ATCCACAATTTTAAAAGAAAAGGGGGGATTGGGGGGTACAGTGCAGGGGAAAGAATAGTAGACATAATAG
CAACAGACATACAAACTAAAGAATTACAAAAACAAATTACAAAAATTCAAAATTTTCGGGTTTATTACAG
GGACAGCAGAGATCCACTTTGGCGCCGGCTCGAGTGGCTCCGGTGCCCGTCAGTGGGCAGAGCGCACATC
GCCCACAGTCCCCGAGAAGTTGGGGGGAGGGGTCGGCAATTGAACCGGTGCCTAGAGAAGGTGGCGCGGG
GTAAACTGGGAAAGTGATGTCGTGTACTGGCTCCGCCTTTTTCCCGAGGGTGGGGGAGAACCGTATATAA
GTGCAGTAGTCGCCGTGAACGTTCTTTTTCGCAACGGGTTTGCCGCCAGAACACAGGTGTCGTGACGCGG
GATCCGCCACCATGGATTACAAAGACGATGACGATAAGATGGCCCCAAAGAAGAAGCGGAAGGTCGGTAT
CCACGGAGTCCCAGCAGCCGACAAGAAGTACAGCATCGGCCTGGACATCGGCACCAACTCTGTGGGCTGG
GCCGTGATCACCGACGAGTACAAGGTGCCCAGCAAGAAATTCAAGGTGCTGGGCAACACCGACCGGCACA
GCATCAAGAAGAACCTGATCGGAGCCCTGCTGTTCGACAGCGGCGAAACAGCCGAGGCCACCCGGCTGAA
GAGAACCGCCAGAAGAAGATACACCAGACGGAAGAACCGGATCTGCTATCTGCAAGAGATCTTCAGCAAC
GAGATGGCCAAGGTGGACGACAGCTTCTTCCACAGACTGGAAGAGTCCTTCCTGGTGGAAGAGGATAAGA
AGCACGAGCGGCACCCCATCTTCGGCAACATCGTGGACGAGGTGGCCTACCACGAGAAGTACCCCACCAT
CTACCACCTGAGAAAGAAACTGGTGGACAGCACCGACAAGGCCGACCTGCGGCTGATCTATCTGGCCCTG
GCCCACATGATCAAGTTCCGGGGCCACTTCCTGATCGAGGGCGACCTGAACCCCGACAACAGCGACGTGG
ACAAGCTGTTCATCCAGCTGGTGCAGACCTACAACCAGCTGTTCGAGGAAAACCCCATCAACGCCAGCGG
CGTGGACGCCAAGGCCATCCTGTCTGCCAGACTGAGCAAGAGCAGACGGCTGGAAAATCTGATCGCCCAG
CTGCCCGGCGAGAAGAAGAATGGCCTGTTCGGAAACCTGATTGCCCTGAGCCTGGGCCTGACCCCCAACT
TCAAGAGCAACTTCGACCTGGCCGAGGATGCCAAACTGCAGCTGAGCAAGGACACCTACGACGACGACCT
GGACAACCTGCTGGCCCAGATCGGCGACCAGTACGCCGACCTGTTTCTGGCCGCCAAGAACCTGTCCGAC
GCCATCCTGCTGAGCGACATCCTGAGAGTGAACACCGAGATCACCAAGGCCCCCCTGAGCGCCTCTATGA
TCAAGAGATACGACGAGCACCACCAGGACCTGACCCTGCTGAAAGCTCTCGTGCGGCAGCAGCTGCCTGA
GAAGTACAAAGAGATTTTCTTCGACCAGAGCAAGAACGGCTACGCCGGCTACATTGACGGCGGAGCCAGC
CAGGAAGAGTTCTACAAGTTCATCAAGCCCATCCTGGAAAAGATGGACGGCACCGAGGAACTGCTCGTGA
AGCTGAACAGAGAGGACCTGCTGCGGAAGCAGCGGACCTTCGACAACGGCAGCATCCCCCACCAGATCCA
CCTGGGAGAGCTGCACGCCATTCTGCGGCGGCAGGAAGATTTTTACCCATTCCTGAAGGACAACCGGGAA
AAGATCGAGAAGATCCTGACCTTCCGCATCCCCTACTACGTGGGCCCTCTGGCCAGGGGAAACAGCAGAT
TCGCCTGGATGACCAGAAAGAGCGAGGAAACCATCACCCCCTGGAACTTCGAGGAAGTGGTGGACAAGGG
CGCTTCCGCCCAGAGCTTCATCGAGCGGATGACCAACTTCGATAAGAACCTGCCCAACGAGAAGGTGCTG
CCCAAGCACAGCCTGCTGTACGAGTACTTCACCGTGTATAACGAGCTGACCAAAGTGAAATACGTGACCG
AGGGAATGAGAAAGCCCGCCTTCCTGAGCGGCGAGCAGAAAAAGGCCATCGTGGACCTGCTGTTCAAGAC
CAACCGGAAAGTGACCGTGAAGCAGCTGAAAGAGGACTACTTCAAGAAAATCGAGTGCTTCGACTCCGTG
GAAATCTCCGGCGTGGAAGATCGGTTCAACGCCTCCCTGGGCACATACCACGATCTGCTGAAAATTATCA
AGGACAAGGACTTCCTGGACAATGAGGAAAACGAGGACATTCTGGAAGATATCGTGCTGACCCTGACACT
GTTTGAGGACAGAGAGATGATCGAGGAACGGCTGAAAACCTATGCCCACCTGTTCGACGACAAAGTGATG
AAGCAGCTGAAGCGGCGGAGATACACCGGCTGGGGCAGGCTGAGCCGGAAGCTGATCAACGGCATCCGGG
ACAAGCAGTCCGGCAAGACAATCCTGGATTTCCTGAAGTCCGACGGCTTCGCCAACAGAAACTTCATGCA
GCTGATCCACGACGACAGCCTGACCTTTAAAGAGGACATCCAGAAAGCCCAGGTGTCCGGCCAGGGCGAT
AGCCTGCACGAGCACATTGCCAATCTGGCCGGCAGCCCCGCCATTAAGAAGGGCATCCTGCAGACAGTGA
AGGTGGTGGACGAGCTCGTGAAAGTGATGGGCCGGCACAAGCCCGAGAACATCGTGATCGAAATGGCCAG
AGAGAACCAGACCACCCAGAAGGGACAGAAGAACAGCCGCGAGAGAATGAAGCGGATCGAAGAGGGCATC
AAAGAGCTGGGCAGCCAGATCCTGAAAGAACACCCCGTGGAAAACACCCAGCTGCAGAACGAGAAGCTGT
ACCTGTACTACCTGCAGAATGGGCGGGATATGTACGTGGACCAGGAACTGGACATCAACCGGCTGTCCGA
CTACGATGTGGACCATATCGTGCCTCAGAGCTTTCTGAAGGACGACTCCATCGACAACAAGGTGCTGACC
AGAAGCGACAAGAACCGGGGCAAGAGCGACAACGTGCCCTCCGAAGAGGTCGTGAAGAAGATGAAGAACT
ACTGGCGGCAGCTGCTGAACGCCAAGCTGATTACCCAGAGAAAGTTCGACAATCTGACCAAGGCCGAGAG
AGGCGGCCTGAGCGAACTGGATAAGGCCGGCTTCATCAAGAGACAGCTGGTGGAAACCCGGCAGATCACA
AAGCACGTGGCACAGATCCTGGACTCCCGGATGAACACTAAGTACGACGAGAATGACAAGCTGATCCGGG
AAGTGAAAGTGATCACCCTGAAGTCCAAGCTGGTGTCCGATTTCCGGAAGGATTTCCAGTTTTACAAAGT
GCGCGAGATCAACAACTACCACCACGCCCACGACGCCTACCTGAACGCCGTCGTGGGAACCGCCCTGATC
AAAAAGTACCCTAAGCTGGAAAGCGAGTTCGTGTACGGCGACTACAAGGTGTACGACGTGCGGAAGATGA
TCGCCAAGAGCGAGCAGGAAATCGGCAAGGCTACCGCCAAGTACTTCTTCTACAGCAACATCATGAACTT
TTTCAAGACCGAGATTACCCTGGCCAACGGCGAGATCCGGAAGCGGCCTCTGATCGAGACAAACGGCGAA
ACCGGGGAGATCGTGTGGGATAAGGGCCGGGATTTTGCCACCGTGCGGAAAGTGCTGAGCATGCCCCAAG
TGAATATCGTGAAAAAGACCGAGGTGCAGACAGGCGGCTTCAGCAAAGAGTCTATCCTGCCCAAGAGGAA
CAGCGATAAGCTGATCGCCAGAAAGAAGGACTGGGACCCTAAGAAGTACGGCGGCTTCGACAGCCCCACC
GTGGCCTATTCTGTGCTGGTGGTGGCCAAAGTGGAAAAGGGCAAGTCCAAGAAACTGAAGAGTGTGAAAG
AGCTGCTGGGGATCACCATCATGGAAAGAAGCAGCTTCGAGAAGAATCCCATCGACTTTCTGGAAGCCAA
GGGCTACAAAGAAGTGAAAAAGGACCTGATCATCAAGCTGCCTAAGTACTCCCTGTTCGAGCTGGAAAAC
GGCCGGAAGAGAATGCTGGCCTCTGCCGGCGAACTGCAGAAGGGAAACGAACTGGCCCTGCCCTCCAAAT
ATGTGAACTTCCTGTACCTGGCCAGCCACTATGAGAAGCTGAAGGGCTCCCCCGAGGATAATGAGCAGAA
ACAGCTGTTTGTGGAACAGCACAAGCACTACCTGGACGAGATCATCGAGCAGATCAGCGAGTTCTCCAAG
AGAGTGATCCTGGCCGACGCTAATCTGGACAAAGTGCTGTCCGCCTACAACAAGCACCGGGATAAGCCCA
TCAGAGAGCAGGCCGAGAATATCATCCACCTGTTTACCCTGACCAATCTGGGAGCCCCTGCCGCCTTCAA
GTACTTTGACACCACCATCGACCGGAAGAGGTACACCAGCACCAAAGAGGTGCTGGACGCCACCCTGATC
CACCAGAGCATCACCGGCCTGTACGAGACACGGATCGACCTGTCTCAGCTGGGAGGCGACAAGCGTCCTG
CTGCTACTAAGAAAGCTGGTCAAGCTAAGAAAAAGAAAGCTAGCGGCAGCGGCGCCACCAACTTCAGCCT
GCTGAAGCAGGCCGGCGACGTGGAGGAGAACCCCGGCCCCATGACCGAGTACAAGCCCACGGTGCGCCTC
GCCACCCGCGACGACGTCCCCAGGGCCGTACGCACCCTCGCCGCCGCGTTCGCCGACTACCCCGCCACGC
GCCACACCGTCGATCCGGACCGCCACATCGAGCGGGTCACCGAGCTGCAAGAACTCTTCCTCACGCGCGT
CGGGCTCGACATCGGCAAGGTGTGGGTCGCGGACGACGGCGCCGCGGTGGCGGTCTGGACCACGCCGGAG
AGCGTCGAAGCGGGGGCGGTGTTCGCCGAGATCGGCCCGCGCATGGCCGAGTTGAGCGGTTCCCGGCTGG
CCGCGCAGCAACAGATGGAAGGCCTCCTGGCGCCGCACCGGCCCAAGGAGCCCGCGTGGTTCCTGGCCAC
CGTCGGAGTCTCGCCCGACCACCAGGGCAAGGGTCTGGGCAGCGCCGTCGTGCTCCCCGGAGTGGAGGCG
GCCGAGCGCGCCGGGGTGCCCGCCTTCCTGGAGACCTCCGCGCCCCGCAACCTCCCCTTCTACGAGCGGC
TCGGCTTCACCGTCACCGCCGACGTCGAGGTGCCCGAAGGACCGCGCACCTGGTGCATGACCCGCAAGCC
CGGTGCCTGAACGCGTTAAGTCGACAATCAACCTCTGGATTACAAAATTTGTGAAAGATTGACTGGTATT
CTTAACTATGTTGCTCCTTTTACGCTATGTGGATACGCTGCTTTAATGCCTTTGTATCATGCTATTGCTT
CCCGTATGGCTTTCATTTTCTCCTCCTTGTATAAATCCTGGTTGCTGTCTCTTTATGAGGAGTTGTGGCC
CGTTGTCAGGCAACGTGGCGTGGTGTGCACTGTGTTTGCTGACGCAACCCCCACTGGTTGGGGCATTGCC
ACCACCTGTCAGCTCCTTTCCGGGACTTTCGCTTTCCCCCTCCCTATTGCCACGGCGGAACTCATCGCCG
CCTGCCTTGCCCGCTGCTGGACAGGGGCTCGGCTGTTGGGCACTGACAATTCCGTGGTGTTGTCGGGGAA
ATCATCGTCCTTTCCTTGGCTGCTCGCCTGTGTTGCCACCTGGATTCTGCGCGGGACGTCCTTCTGCTAC
GTCCCTTCGGCCCTCAATCCAGCGGACCTTCCTTCCCGCGGCCTGCTGCCGGCTCTGCGGCCTCTTCCGC
GTCTTCGCCTTCGCCCTCAGACGAGTCGGATCTCCCTTTGGGCCGCCTCCCCGCGTCGACTTTAAGACCA
ATGACTTACAAGGCAGCTGTAGATCTTAGCCACTTTTTAAAAGAAAAGGGGGGACTGGAAGGGCTAATTC
ACTCCCAACGAAGACAAGATCTGCTTTTTGCTTGTACTGGGTCTCTCTGGTTAGACCAGATCTGAGCCTG
GGAGCTCTCTGGCTAACTAGGGAACCCACTGCTTAAGCCTCAATAAAGCTTGCCTTGAGTGCTTCAAGTA
GTGTGTGCCCGTCTGTTGTGTGACTCTGGTAACTAGAGATCCCTCAGACCCTTTTAGTCAGTGTGGAAAA
TCTCTAGCAGTACGTATAGTAGTTCATGTCATCTTATTATTCAGTATTTATAACTTGCAAAGAAATGAAT
ATCAGAGAGTGAGAGGAACTTGTTTATTGCAGCTTATAATGGTTACAAATAAAGCAATAGCATCACAAAT
TTCACAAATAAAGCATTTTTTTCACTGCATTCTAGTTGTGGTTTGTCCAAACTCATCAATGTATCTTATC
ATGTCTGGCTCTAGCTATCCCGCCCCTAACTCCGCCCATCCCGCCCCTAACTCCGCCCAGTTCCGCCCAT
TCTCCGCCCCATGGCTGACTAATTTTTTTTATTTATGCAGAGGCCGAGGCCGCCTCGGCCTCTGAGCTAT
TCCAGAAGTAGTGAGGAGGCTTTTTTGGAGGCCTAGGGACGTACCCAATTCGCCCTATAGTGAGTCGTAT
TACGCGCGCTCACTGGCCGTCGTTTTACAACGTCGTGACTGGGAAAACCCTGGCGTTACCCAACTTAATC
GCCTTGCAGCACATCCCCCTTTCGCCAGCTGGCGTAATAGCGAAGAGGCCCGCACCGATCGCCCTTCCCA
ACAGTTGCGCAGCCTGAATGGCGAATGGG
[124 nt withheld, positions 8920-9043]
C
[91 nt withheld, positions 9045-9135]
A
[49 nt withheld, positions 9137-9185]
CCTTTGACGTTGGAGTCCACGTTCTTT
[37 nt withheld, positions 9213-9249]
ACCCTATCTCGGTCTATTCTTTTGATTTATAAGGGATTTTGCCGATTTCGGCCTATTGGTTAAAAAATGA
GCTGATTTAACAAAAATTTAACGCGAATTTTAACAAAATATTAACGCTTACAATTTAGGTGGCACTTTTC
GGGGAAATGTGCGCGGAACCCCTATTTGTTTATTTTTCTAAATACATTCAAATATGTATCCGCTCATGAG
ACAATAACCCTGATAAATGCTTCAATAATATTGAAAAAGGAAGAGTATGAGTATTCAACATTTCCGTGTC
GCCCTTATTCCCTTTTTTGCGGCATTTTGCCTTCCTGTTTTTGCTCACCCAGAAACGCTGGTGAAAGTAA
AAGATGCTGAAGATCAGTTGGGTGCACGAGTGGGTTACATCGAACTGGATCTCAACAGCGGTAAGATCCT
TGAGAGTTTTCGCCCCGAAGAACGTTTTCCAATGATGAGCACTTTTAAAGTTCTGCTATGTGGCGCGGTA
TTATCCCGTATTGACGCCGGGCAAGAGCAACTCGGTCGCCGCATACACTATTCTCAGAATGACTTGGTTG
AGTACTCACCAGTCACAGAAAAGCATCTTACGGATGGCATGACAGTAAGAGAATTATGCAGTGCTGCCAT
AACCATGAGTGATAACACTGCGGCCAACTTACTTCTGACAACGATCGGAGGACCGAAGGAGCTAACCGCT
TTTTTGCACAACATGGGGGATCATGTAACTCGCCTTGATCGTTGGGAACCGGAGCTGAATGAAGCCATAC
CAAACGACGAGCGTGACACCACGATGCCTGTAGCAATGGCAACAACGTTGCGCAAACTATTAACTGGCGA
ACTACTTACTCTAGCTTCCCGGCAACAATTAATAGACTGGATGGAGGCGGATAAAGTTGCAGGACCACTT
CTGCGCTCGGCCCTTCCGGCTGGCTGGTTTATTGCTGATAAATCTGGAGCCGGTGAGCGTGGGTCTCGCG
GTATCATTGCAGCACTGGGGCCAGATGGTAAGCCCTCCCGTATCGTAGTTATCTACACGACGGGGAGTCA
GGCAACTATGGATGAACGAAATAGACAGATCGCTGAGATAGGTGCCTCACTGATTAAGCATTGGTAACTG
TCAGACCAAGTTTACTCATATATACTTTAGATTGATTTAAAACTTCATTTTTAATTTAAAAGGATCTAGG
TGAAGATCCTTTTTGATAATCTCATGACCAAAATCCCTTAACGTGAGTTTTCGTTCCACTGAGCGTCAGA
CCCCGTAGAAAAGATCAAAGGATCTTCTTGAGATCCTTTTTTTCTGCGCGTAATCTGCTGCTTGCAAACA
AAAAAACCACCGCTACCAGCGGTGGTTTGTTTGCCGGATCAAGAGCTACCAACTCTTTTTCCGAAGGTAA
CTGGCTTCAGCAGAGCGCAGATACCAAATACTGTTCTTCTAGTGTAGCCGTAGTTAGGCCACCACTTCAA
GAACTCTGTAGCACCGCCTACATACCTCGCTCTGCTAATCCTGTTACCAGTGGCTGCTGCCAGTGGCGAT
AAGTCGTGTCTTACCGGGTTGGACTCAAGACGATAGTTACCGGATAAGGCGCAGCGGTCGGGCTGAACGG
GGGGTTCGTGCACACAGCCCAGCTTGGAGCGAACGACCTACACCGAACTGAGATACCTACAGCGTGAGCT
ATGAGAAAGCGCCACGCTTCCCGAAGGGAGAAAGGCGGACAGGTATCCGGTAAGCGGCAGGGTCGGAACA
GGAGAGCGCACGAGGGAGCTTCCAGGGGGAAACGCCTGGTATCTTTATAGTCCTGTCGGGTTTCGCCACC
TCTGACTTGAGCGTCGATTTTTGTGATGCTCGTCAGGGGGGCGGAGCCTATGGAAAAACGCCAGCAACGC
GGCCTTTTTACGGTTCCTGGCCTTTTGCTGGCCTTTTGCTCACATGTTCTTTCCTGCGTTATCCCCTGAT
TCTGTGGATAACCGTATTACCGCCTTTGAGTGAGCTGATACCGCTCGCCGCAGCCGAACGACCGAGCGCA
GCGAGTCAGTGAGCGAGGAAGCGGAAGAGCGCCCAATACGCAAACCGCCTCTCCCCGCGCGTTGGCCGAT
TCATTAATGCAGCTGGCACGACAGGTTTCCCGACTGGAAAGCGGGCAGTGAGCGCAACGCAATTAATGTG
AGTTAGCTCACTCATTAGGCACCCCAGGCTTTACACTTTATGCTTCCGGCTCGTATGTTGTGTGGAATTG
TGAGCGGATAACAATTTCACACAGGAAACAGCTATGACCATGATTACGCCAAGCGCGCAATTAACCCTCA
CTAAAGGGAACAAAAGCTGGAGCTGCAAGC
